Addgene plasmid #210693: pGL1_109
Purpose: Level 1 plasmid, barcoded ORI
Depositing lab: Charlie Gilbert & Nili Ostrov & Cultivarium Tools. Depositing organization: Cultivarium, Convergent Research.
Backbone
  Vector backbone: pGLDV_21
  Vector type: Synthetic Biology
Growth in bacteria
  Bacterial resistance: Kanamycin, 50 μg/mL
  Growth temperature: 37°C
  Growth strain: DH5alpha
  Copy number: High Copy
Gene/Insert
  Gene/Insert name: pMB1 with barcode 29
  Species: Synthetic
  Cloning method: Unknown
Terms and licenses: Academic/Nonprofit Terms; Industry Terms: Not Available to Industry
How to cite: pGL1_109 was a gift from Charlie Gilbert & Nili Ostrov & Cultivarium Tools (Addgene plasmid # 210693 ; http://n2t.net/addgene:210693 ; RRID:Addgene_210693)
