[The description below was written by a language model from this plasmid's Addgene catalogue record and pLannotate feature annotations shown in this document.]
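Description:
pGL1_109 is a Level 1 synthetic-biology plasmid built on the pGLDV_21 backbone and carrying a barcoded origin-of-replication part, recorded as "pMB1 with barcode 29". The "Level 1" designation suggests a hierarchical modular assembly scheme in which individual parts are held in standard carrier vectors before being combined into higher-order constructs, although the record lists the cloning method as unknown and does not describe the assembly chemistry or flanking sites. The insert is listed as synthetic. The plasmid is maintained in E. coli at high copy under kanamycin selection.

The annotated full sequence (about 4 kb) shows only five recognised features. These are a high-copy ColE1/pMB1-family origin, an aph(3')-Ia kanamycin resistance gene on the same strand, a short fragment of a pBluescript-type multiple cloning site directly followed by the rrnB T1 transcription terminator, and a small remnant of lacZα. That remnant may be left over from a blue/white screening cassette in the parent vector, but the record does not confirm this. Only one origin is annotated, so the table does not show whether this is the backbone's own replicon or the pMB1 insert. The barcode itself is not annotated, and roughly the second half of the sequence carries no called features, so its contents cannot be described from this record.

The stated purpose supports use as a library component: a replication origin tagged with a unique sequence barcode. In principle, such a barcode allows an origin to be identified by sequencing when many origin variants are pooled, for example to test which replicons function in a given bacterial host. The record does not specify the downstream application.
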