Features (pLannotate 1.2.2; 5 found; start..end, strand, type, name):
    332..920     -  rep_origin     ori: high-copy-number ColE1/pMB1/pBR322/pUC origin of replication
   1056..1871    -  CDS            KanR: aminoglycoside phosphotransferase; aph(3')-Ia; confers resistance to kanamycin in bacteria or G418 (Geneticin®) in eukaryotes
   1987..2009    +  misc_feature   MCS (fragment): pBluescript multiple cloning site
   2009..2055    +  terminator     rrnB T1 terminator: transcription terminator T1 from the E. coli rrnB gene
   2157..2200    -  CDS            lacZα (fragment): LacZα fragment of β-galactosidase; lacZ fragment
>Addgene plasmid #210693 | pGL1_109 | addgene full sequence | sequence record 417385 | Addgene NGS Result
AGCATGAAGAGCACCCCAGGATACATAGATTACCACAACTCCGAGCCCTTCCACCTAGCGTGCTAACCAC
GCACGCTATTGTTGTATAGGCTAGGTGGAGGCTCAGTGATGATAAGTCTGCGATGGTGGATGCATGTGTC
ATGGTCATAGCTGTTTCCTGTGTGAAATTGTTATCCGCTCAGAGGGCACAATCCTATTCCGCGCTATCCG
ACAATCTCCAAGACATTAGGTGGAGTTCAGTTCGGCGTATGGCATATGTCGCTGGAAAGAACATGTGAGC
AAAAGGCCAGCAAAAGGCCAGGAACCGTAAAAAGGCCGCGTTGCTGGCGTTTTTCCATAGGCTCCGCCCC
CCTGACGAGCATCACAAAAATCGACGCTCAAGTCAGAGGTGGCGAAACCCGACAGGACTATAAAGATACC
AGGCGTTTCCCCCTGGAAGCTCCCTCGTGCGCTCTCCTGTTCCGACCCTGCCGCTTACCGGATACCTGTC
CGCCTTTCTCCCTTCGGGAAGCGTGGCGCTTTCTCATAGCTCACGCTGTAGGTATCTCAGTTCGGTGTAG
GTCGTTCGCTCCAAGCTGGGCTGTGTGCACGAACCCCCCGTTCAGCCCGACCGCTGCGCCTTATCCGGTA
ACTATCGTCTTGAGTCCAACCCGGTAAGACACGACTTATCGCCACTGGCAGCAGCCACTGGTAACAGGAT
TAGCAGAGCGAGGTATGTAGGCGGTGCTACAGAGTTCTTGAAGTGGTGGCCTAACTACGGCTACACTAGA
AGAACAGTATTTGGTATCTGCGCTCTGCTGAAGCCAGTTACCTTCGGAAAAAGAGTTGGTAGCTCTTGAT
CCGGCAAACAAACCACCGCTGGTAGCGGTGGTTTTTTTGTTTGCAAGCAGCAGATTACGCGCAGAAAAAA
AGGATCTCAAGAAGATCCTTTGATCTTTTCTACGGGGTCTGACGCTCTATTCAACAAAGCCGCCGTCCCG
TCAAGTCAGCGTAAATGGGTAGGGGGCTTCAAATCGTCCGCTCTGCCAGTGTTACAACCAATTAACAAAT
TCTGATTAGAAAAACTCATCGAGCATCAAATGAAACTGCAATTTATTCATATCAGGATTATCAATACCAT
ATTTTTGAAAAAGCCGTTTCTGTAATGAAGGAGAAAACTCACCGAGGCAGTTCCATAGGATGGCAAGATC
CTGGTATCGGTCTGCGATTCCGACTCGTCCAACATCAATACAACCTATTAATTTCCCCTCGTCAAAAATA
AGGTTATCAAGTGAGAAATCACCATGAGTGACGACTGAATCCGGTGAGAATGGCAAAAGCTTATGCATTT
CTTTCCAGACTTGTTCAACAGGCCAGCCATTACGCTCGTCATCAAAATCACTCGCATCAACCAAACCGTT
ATTCATTCGTGATTGCGCCTGAGCGAGACGAAATACGCGATCGCTGTTAAAAGGACAATTACAAACAGGA
ATCGAATGCAACCGGCGCAGGAACACTGCCAGCGCATCAACAATATTTTCACCTGAATCAGGATATTCTT
CTAATACCTGGAATGCTGTTTTCCCGGGGATCGCAGTGGTGAGTAACCATGCATCATCAGGAGTACGGAT
AAAATGCTTGATGGTCGGAAGAGGCATAAATTCCGTCAGCCAGTTTAGTCTGACCATCTCATCTGTAACA
TCATTGGCAACGCTACCTTTGCCATGTTTCAGAAACAACTCTGGCGCATCGGGCTTCCCATACAATCGAT
AGATTGTCGCACCTGATTGCCCGACATTATCGCGAGCCCATTTATACCCATATAAATCAGCATCCATGTT
GGAATTTAATCGCGGCCTCGAGCAAGACGTTTCCCGTTGAATATGGCTCATAACACCCCTTGTATTACTG
TTTATGTAAGCAGACAGTTTTATTGTTCATGATGATATATTTTTATCTTGTGCAATGTAACATCAGAGAT
TTTGAGACACAACGTGGCTTTCCCCCGCCGCTCTAGAACTAGTGGATCCAAATAAAACGAAAGGCTCAGT
CGAAAGACTGGGCCTTTCGTTTTATCTGTTGTTTGTCGCATTATACGAGACGTCCAGGTTGGGATACCTG
AAACAAAACCCATCGTACGGCCAAGGAAGTCTCCAATAACTGTGATCCACCACAAGCGCCAGGGTTTTCC
CAGTCACGACGTTGTAAAACGACGGCCAGTCATGCATAATCCGCACGCATCTGGAATAAGGAAGTGCCAT
TCCGCCTGACCTTAGCGTGCGAACAGCACGCTATTGTTGTATCATTACTCGCATCCATTCTCAGGCTGTC
TCGTCTCGTCTCCGAGCTCTTCAATGAGTCAGGGTCACGCGTAGGACGCGTCGAGTAGGGTTCTCATTGT
CTATTCCCCGGGTTCCGCAGCCACACGCCGTGTGAAGCTGGGGAGCGCCGCGGGCCTCAGCCTGCGGAAC
GCGCAGCGGACGCCGACGGCTCAGACGGCTCAGAAACGTCCGTGAGTGGCCTCCACGCGGCCGAACAGGT
CAGGGAGGCTCGCGCATACGTGAGCGGCGTGGAGAAGCGGCTGAAGGCCGTCCAGCGGCTTTTCGTGCAG
GATGTGCTGGGCTGGGTTCAGCCGACGCTTCGCTGGGCTGAAATATCTGACTTGGTTCCCGCGTATTTGT
TCACTGTACAAATACGATGTATGCTGTAGCCATGTCCGATGAGTATTCGCAGCCGACGCTTGAGCTGTCG
CGCACGTTCGAAGGCTGGTGGCTGCCCGAACGCCCGCTGTGCTGCGACGACGACTACTCCCGGCTGCACC
GCAGGAGCCGCGCCGACGCGCTCAAATGCAAGCACATCGAGGCGAACCCCGCCGCGCTGGTGAACACGAT
CGTGGTGGACATCGACGACGCGAACGCCAAGGCGATGGCCCTGTGGGAGCACGAGGGCATGCGGCCGAAC
TGGATCGCGGAGAACCCGGCCAACGGGCACGCTCACGCGGGCTGGGTGCTCACCTTTCCGGTGCCCAGAA
CCGATCTGGCGCGTCTCAAGCCGTTGAAGCTCCTGCACGCCACCACGGAGGGACTGCGCCGCTCCTGCGA
CGGGGACATGGGCTATTCGGGACTTCTGATGAAGAACCCCGAGCATCCGGCGTGGGCGTCGGACATCATC
GAGTGGGACACCTACGACCTGGAACAGCTCGTGCAGTCGCTCCAGGAACACGGGGACATGCCGCCCGTCA
GCTGGAAGCGCACCAAGCGCGCCCGCACGCAGGGGCTGGGACGCAACTGCACCCTCTTCGACAAGGCCCG
CACGCTCGCCTACCGCTACGTTGCGGCGGCTGCCGACCGTTCGGAGGCCAGCAGCGAGGCATTGCGCCTA
TACGTGCGTCGCACCTGCCACGAACTCAACGTCTCGCTGTTCCCCGATCCGCTGCACGCGCGTGAGGTCG
AGGACATCGCCAAGAGCATCCACAAATGGATCGTCACCCGCAGCCGCATGTGGCGCGACGGTGCCATTGC
CAACGCAGCCACATTCATCGCCATCCAATCCGCACGAGGACACAAACACGGTGAGAACAAATATCAGCAG
GTCATGAAGGAGGCACTGGAATGGTAAGGACGACTTTGAGGAAGAAGCGCCCGGTGTCTGCACGTGAATT
AGCTGAAGCATACGGCGTCTCCACGCGCACCATTCAGAGCTGGGTGGCAATGAAGCGCGAGGATTGGATT
GATGAACAAGCCGCTATGCGCGAAGCAGTCCGCTCATATCACGATGACGAGGGCCATACATGGCCGCAGA
CCGCCGAGCATTTCAACATGAGCCAGGGTGCCGTGCGTCAACGCTGCTACAGGGCTCGCAAGGAGCGCGA
GGACGAGGCGGCGGAGAAATCGAAGCATCTACCCGGCGAGATTCCACTGTTCGACTGACGCTAAACGTTG
TCCCAAACGCGAACGCAGCACCTCCCTCGCCTTGCGGCTTTTTCCTCTTCCATCGGCCTTCGGCACTCGG
GTTGTTGCTCCAGCGCCGCAGGGCGCGGGAGGCTGCGGCGCT
